Addgene plasmid #101830: P0050::rpaA
Purpose: drives expression of rpaA from an rpaA-independent promoter
Depositing lab: Erin O'Shea. Depositing organization: Harvard University. Publication: Switching of metabolic programs in response to light availability is an essential function of the cyanobacterial circadian output pathway. Puszynska AM, O'Shea EK. Elife. 2017 Apr 21;6. pii: e23210. doi: 10.7554/eLife.23210. PubMed 28430105.
Backbone
  Vector backbone: pBR322
  Backbone size w/o insert (bp): 4400
  Total vector size (bp): 7100
  Vector type: Cloning vector
Growth in bacteria
  Bacterial resistance: Gentamicin, 10 μg/mL
  Growth temperature: 37°C
  Growth strain: DH5alpha
  Copy number: Unknown
Gene/Insert
  Gene/Insert name: RpaA with p0050 promoter (+ gentamicin resistance casette)
  Species: S. elongatus PCC7942
  Insert size (bp): 3100
  GenBank ID: WP_011243721.1
  Cloning method: Gibson Cloning
  Sequencing primers: 5′ -; 3′ -
Terms and licenses: Academic/Nonprofit Terms; Industry Terms: Not Available to Industry
How to cite: P0050::rpaA was a gift from Erin O'Shea (Addgene plasmid # 101830 ; http://n2t.net/addgene:101830 ; RRID:Addgene_101830)
