[The description below was written by a language model from this plasmid's Addgene catalogue record and pLannotate feature annotations shown in this document.]
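Description:
P0050::rpaA is a pBR322-based cloning vector built by Gibson assembly to express the Synechococcus elongatus PCC7942 gene rpaA from the P0050 promoter, which the record describes as an rpaA-independent promoter. RpaA is the response regulator at the output of the cyanobacterial circadian clock. Placing it under a promoter that does not depend on RpaA itself uncouples its expression from its normal regulation. The insert is listed as about 3.1 kb and comprises the P0050–rpaA unit together with a gentamicin resistance cassette.

The feature table, generated from a 7,477 nt sequencing result (slightly larger than the roughly 7.1 kb catalogue size), shows the standard pBR322 elements: the ColE1/pMB1-type origin, the rop gene that restrains copy number, the bom mobilisation region, and an ampicillin resistance gene with its promoter. A fragment of the tet promoter sits near the start of the record, separated from a full-length tetracycline efflux coding sequence further downstream. This suggests the insert was placed between them, although whether tetracycline resistance is still functional is not stated. Within that interval lies the gentamicin acetyltransferase gene (aacC1) driven by the class 1 integron Pc promoter, consistent with gentamicin being the listed selection in E. coli.

The automated annotation does not label rpaA or P0050, which presumably fall in the unannotated stretch after the gentamicin marker. The short tfpI match there is probably a spurious similarity hit. No cyanobacterial homology arms or integration site are recorded, so the route of delivery into S. elongatus is not stated.
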