Features (pLannotate 1.2.2; 11 found; start..end, strand, type, name):
    113..132     +  promoter       tet promoter (fragment): E. coli promoter for tetracycline efflux protein gene
   1171..1199    +  promoter       Pc promoter: intI1 (promoter lies within the coding sequence); class 1 integron promoter
   1388..1921    +  CDS            GmR: gentamycin acetyltransferase; aacC1; confers resistance to gentamycin
   2208..2348    -  CDS            tfpI (fragment): FMI_MORBO - Experimental evidence at protein level: Swiss-Prot protein existence level 1. From Moraxella bovis.
   3305..4495    +  CDS            TcR: tetracycline efflux protein; tet; confers resistance to tetracycline
   4737..5117    -  CDS            YPB1_ECOLX: Protein predicted: Swiss-Prot protein existence level 4. From Escherichia coli.
   5134..5325    +  CDS            rop: Rop protein, which maintains plasmids at low copy number; rop
   5427..5567    +  misc_feature   bom: basis of mobility region from pBR322
   5753..6341    -  rep_origin     ori: high-copy-number ColE1/pMB1/pBR322/pUC origin of replication
   6512..7372    -  CDS            AmpR: β-lactamase; bla; confers resistance to ampicillin, carbenicillin, and related antibiotics
   7373..7477    -  promoter       AmpR promoter: bla
>Addgene plasmid #101830 | P0050::rpaA | addgene full sequence | sequence record 196984 | Addgene NGS Result
CACATTTCCCCGAAAAGTGCCACCTGACGTCTAAGAAACCATTATTATCATGACATTAACCTATAAAAAT
AGGCGTATCACGAGGCCCTTTCGTCTTCAAGAATTCTCATGTTTGACAGCTTATCATCGATACCTCCTAG
AACCTCATCAGCGAGATCTCTGGCAACAGGTCAGTCCGGCACTCCTTGATCAACTGCGATCGCTTTCCCT
TGAAGCAGAAGCTGATATTGAAGGTCGACTAGGAAGTATTCCAGATAACAAGTTGCGCTAGTTGGACTTT
ATTACAAGCAGTTGCAATCTTCGGACGATTCTGCTGTCGCTGGTTACCGTAGAACTATTCCTAATGCTTG
CTCAATCCCTATGAGTTCACTTGTTGTTGTCGGATTTCCCAATTCGCAAGAAGCCGAAGAAGTCCGAATC
AAACTTGCTCAGCTACAGACAGAACATTTAATTGCCCTAGAAGATGCTGTTGTTGTCAGCAAGGATTCCG
AGGGCCATGTCAAACTCAATCAAGCGATTAATTTAACGGCAACTGGTGCCGTCAGCGGCGGTTTTTGGGG
CACCCTTGTCGGCTTGATCTTCCTCAATCCCTTGGCGGGTGCGGCGATCGGTGCAGCGGCTGGTGCACTC
AGCGGTTCCTTGAGCGACATTGGCATCAACGATGACTTTCTGCGCGAGGTCGGCGAAACCCTGCAGGTCG
GATCAGCCGCCCTCTGCCTCCTCATCCGCGAAGCAACCCCCGATCGCATCCTGAAAGAGTTGCGAGTCTA
CGCCAAAGACGCCCGGATTCTACAAACGAACTTGAGCTTTGCCGATGAAGAAAACCTCAAGGCAGCCCTA
GAAAAAGCCAAAGCCGAAGCCCAAGCCCTGCGTCTCAATTAATCTCCAACGCTTCGATCGCTCCTGATTA
CTTGAGTTGATCAAGGCTCAGATCAAGAGCGATCGCTACTTCAATACAGCTTACTTTTGGCCGCTATCTC
AACAGCAGTTCAATCCTAAGAAACTGCAGAAGCAGGGATTGAGTAATTTGATGGTTGACTGCAGTCCTTA
TCAGTTGCTTCTCAACAATTATCCAACCGCAATTACGGACAGAGCACTGGACTAGCACCACTGCTAAAAC
CGCAAAGCTCGGGACGCACACCGTGGAAACGGATGAAGGCACGAACCCAGTTGACATAAGCCTGTTCGGT
TCGTAAACTGTAATGCAAGTAGCGTATGCGCTCACGCAACTGGTCCAGAACCTTGACCGAACGCAGCGGT
GGTAACGGCGCAGTGGCGGTTTTCATGGCTTGTTATGACTGTTTTTTTGTACAGTCTATGCCTCGGGCAT
CCAAGCAGCAAGCGCGTTACGCCGTGGGTCGATGTTTGATGTTATGGAGCAGCAACGATGTTACGCAGCA
GCAACGATGTTACGCAGCAGGGCAGTCGCCCTAAAACAAAGTTAGGTGGCTCAAGTATGGGCATCATTCG
CACATGTAGGCTCGGCCCTGACCAAGTCAAATCCATGCGGGCTGCTCTTGATCTTTTCGGTCGTGAGTTC
GGAGACGTAGCCACCTACTCCCAACATCAGCCGGACTCCGATTACCTCGGGAACTTGCTCCGTAGTAAGA
CATTCATCGCGCTTGCTGCCTTCGACCAAGAAGCGGTTGTTGGCGCTCTCGCGGCTTACGTTCTGCCCAA
GTTTGAGCAGCCGCGTAGTGAGATCTATATCTATGATCTCGCAGTCTCCGGCGAGCACCGGAGGCAGGGC
ATTGCCACCGCGCTCATCAATCTCCTCAAGCATGAGGCCAACGCGCTTGGTGCTTATGTGATCTACGTGC
AAGCAGATTACGGTGACGATCCCGCAGTGGCTCTCTATACAAAGTTGGGCATACGGGAAGAAGTGATGCA
CTTTGATATCGACCCAAGTACCGCCACCTAACAATTCGTTCAAGCCGAGATCGGCTTCCCGGCCGCGGAG
TTGTTCGGTAAATTGTCACAACGCCGCACTAGTGGCTGCCTTTGGTTGCAATAACGGTAAATTTACCGTC
TGTCCCGATTGTGCCAGTCACGTTAATATTCGCTGCTTTACCACTTCCAGCAGCCGTTACTTGGCTAGCA
TTGCCGCAAGTTATGTTAAAGTTACCTGCACTGCTACCAATACCAAGCTGTGTACAAGACGCATTGGTGA
CGTAGTTAGGATCTAGTGTCGCCGCACTAAGGGTACGAAGAGCAGCACCGACTGCTGATTTGCCTTCAGA
GGCATAGGCTTTATCTGTTTGATCCAACAGGTTCGGTAATGCAACTGCTGCCAAGATGCCAACGATAATG
ATAACGACCAGCAACTCGACAAGGGTAAAACCTTTTTCTTCTTCACCTTGTTCGTCTTTACGCTGGGCAA
GATATTGTAGATAACGAAGACGGAGGGAGTCAGACATTCAGGAGATCCTCAGCAAGAGAGCTGTTCTTGA
AGTAACTTACCCCTACAGCAGGCTTTTATTTCAGGTTCCTGAAAATTTCCGCATGAAACCCCGCATCCTC
GTGATCGATGATGACTCAGCCATCTTGGAGCTGGTCGCCGTCAATCTGGAGATGTCTGGCTATGACGTAC
GCAAAGCTGAGGACGGCATTAAAGGTCAGGCTTTAGCTGTTCAGCTAGTTCCCGACCTGATCATGCTGGA
TCTAATGCTGCCGCGGGTTGATGGCTTTACCGTCTGTCAGCGACTGCGGCGCGATGAGCGTACTGCCGAA
ATTCCGGTGCTGATGCTGACCGCCCTCGGACAGACTCAGGATAAGGTTGAAGGCTTCAACGCGGGTGCTG
ACGATTATCTGACTAAGCCCTTCGAAGTTGAAGAGATGCTGGCCCGCGTGCGTGCCTTGCTGCGGCGCAC
CGATCGCATTCCCCATGCAGCCCGCCATAGCGAAATTCTCAGCTACGGTCCGCTGACCCTGATTCCCGAG
CGGTTTGAGGCCATTTGGTTCAACCGCACGGTCAAGCTGACTCACTTGGAATTTGAGTTGTTGCACTGCC
TGTTGCAACGCCACGGCCAAACGGTTGCGCCGAGCGAAATCCTCAAAGAAGTCTGGGGCTATGATCCCGA
CGATGACATCGAGACGATTCGCGTCCACATCCGTCATCTGCGCACCAAGCTCGAGCCCGATCCCCGGCAC
CCGCGCTACATCAAAACGGTCTATGGAGCGGGCTACTGCCTTGAGCTGCCGGCCGAGACGGAACTCCACC
AACACGCCGATCAGTTTCCTTCGGCGTCCTGATTAATGCGGTAGTTTATCACAGTTAAATTGCTAACGCA
GTCAGGCACCGTGTATGAAATCTAACAATGCGCTCATCGTCATCCTCGGCACCGTCACCCTGGATGCTGT
AGGCATAGGCTTGGTTATGCCGGTACTGCCGGGCCTCTTGCGGGATATCGTCCATTCCGACAGCATCGCC
AGTCACTATGGCGTGCTGCTAGCGCTATATGCGTTGATGCAATTTCTATGCGCACCCGTTCTCGGAGCAC
TGTCCGACCGCTTTGGCCGCCGCCCAGTCCTGCTCGCTTCGCTACTTGGAGCCACTATCGACTACGCGAT
CATGGCGACCACACCCGTCCTGTGGATCCTCTACGCCGGACGCATCGTGGCCGGCATCACCGGCGCCACA
GGTGCGGTTGCTGGCGCCTATATCGCCGACATCACCGATGGGGAAGATCGGGCTCGCCACTTCGGGCTCA
TGAGCGCTTGTTTCGGCGTGGGTATGGTGGCAGGCCCCGTGGCCGGGGGACTGTTGGGCGCCATCTCCTT
GCATGCACCATTCCTTGCGGCGGCGGTGCTCAACGGCCTCAACCTACTACTGGGCTGCTTCCTAATGCAG
GAGTCGCATAAGGGAGAGCGTCGACCGATGCCCTTGAGAGCCTTCAACCCAGTCAGCTCCTTCCGGTGGG
CGCGGGGCATGACTATCGTCGCCGCACTTATGACTGTCTTCTTTATCATGCAACTCGTAGGACAGGTGCC
GGCAGCGCTCTGGGTCATTTTCGGCGAGGACCGCTTTCGCTGGAGCGCGACGATGATCGGCCTGTCGCTT
GCGGTATTCGGAATCTTGCACGCCCTCGCTCAAGCCTTCGTCACTGGTCCCGCCACCAAACGTTTCGGCG
AGAAGCAGGCCATTATCGCCGGCATGGCGGCCGACGCGCTGGGCTACGTCTTGCTGGCGTTCGCGACGCG
AGGCTGGATGGCCTTCCCCATTATGATTCTTCTCGCTTCCGGCGGCATCGGGATGCCCGCGTTGCAGGCC
ATGCTGTCCAGGCAGGTAGATGACGACCATCAGGGACAGCTTCAAGGATCGCTCGCGGCTCTTACCAGCC
TAACTTCGATCATTGGACCGCTGATCGTCACGGCGATTTATGCCGCCTCGGCGAGCACATGGAACGGGTT
GGCATGGATTGTAGGCGCCGCCCTATACCTTGTCTGCCTCCCCGCGTTGCGTCGCGGTGCATGGAGCCGG
GCCACCTCGACCTGAATGGAAGCCGGCGGCACCTCGCTAACGGATTCACCACTCCAAGAATTGGAGCCAA
TCAATTCTTGCGGAGAACTGTGAATGCGCAAACCAACCCTTGGCAGAACATATCCATCGCGTCCGCCATC
TCCAGCAGCCGCACGCGGCGCATCTCGGGCAGCGTTGGGTCCTGGCCACGGGTGCGCATGATCGTGCTCC
TGTCGTTGAGGACCCGGCTAGGCTGGCGGGGTTGCCTTACTGGTTAGCAGAATGAATCACCGATACGCGA
GCGAACGTGAAGCGACTGCTGCTGCAAAACGTCTGCGACCTGAGCAACAACATGAATGGTCTTCGGTTTC
CGTGTTTCGTAAAGTCTGGAAACGCGGAAGTCAGCGCCCTGCACCATTATGTTCCGGATCTGCATCGCAG
GATGCTGCTGGCTACCCTGTGGAACACCTACATCTGTATTAACGAAGCGCTGGCATTGACCCTGAGTGAT
TTTTCTCTGGTCCCGCCGCATCCATACCGCCAGTTGTTTACCCTCACAACGTTCCAGTAACCGGGCATGT
TCATCATCAGTAACCCGTATCGTGAGCATCCTCTCTCGTTTCATCGGTATCATTACCCCCATGAACAGAA
ATCCCCCTTACACGGAGGCATCAGTGACCAAACAGGAAAAAACCGCCCTTAACATGGCCCGCTTTATCAG
AAGCCAGACATTAACGCTTCTGGAGAAACTCAACGAGCTGGACGCGGATGAACAGGCAGACATCTGTGAA
TCGCTTCACGACCACGCTGATGAGCTTTACCGCAGCTGCCTCGCGCGTTTCGGTGATGACGGTGAAAACC
TCTGACACATGCAGCTCCCGGAGACGGTCACAGCTTGTCTGTAAGCGGATGCCGGGAGCAGACAAGCCCG
TCAGGGCGCGTCAGCGGGTGTTGGCGGGTGTCGGGGCGCAGCCATGACCCAGTCACGTAGCGATAGCGGA
GTGTATACTGGCTTAACTATGCGGCATCAGAGCAGATTGTACTGAGAGTGCACCATATGCGGTGTGAAAT
ACCGCACAGATGCGTAAGGAGAAAATACCGCATCAGGCGCTCTTCCGCTTCCTCGCTCACTGACTCGCTG
CGCTCGGTCGTTCGGCTGCGGCGAGCGGTATCAGCTCACTCAAAGGCGGTAATACGGTTATCCACAGAAT
CAGGGGATAACGCAGGAAAGAACATGTGAGCAAAAGGCCAGCAAAAGGCCAGGAACCGTAAAAAGGCCGC
GTTGCTGGCGTTTTTCCATAGGCTCCGCCCCCCTGACGAGCATCACAAAAATCGACGCTCAAGTCAGAGG
TGGCGAAACCCGACAGGACTATAAAGATACCAGGCGTTTCCCCCTGGAAGCTCCCTCGTGCGCTCTCCTG
TTCCGACCCTGCCGCTTACCGGATACCTGTCCGCCTTTCTCCCTTCGGGAAGCGTGGCGCTTTCTCATAG
CTCACGCTGTAGGTATCTCAGTTCGGTGTAGGTCGTTCGCTCCAAGCTGGGCTGTGTGCACGAACCCCCC
GTTCAGCCCGACCGCTGCGCCTTATCCGGTAACTATCGTCTTGAGTCCAACCCGGTAAGACACGACTTAT
CGCCACTGGCAGCAGCCACTGGTAACAGGATTAGCAGAGCGAGGTATGTAGGCGGTGCTACAGAGTTCTT
GAAGTGGTGGCCTAACTACGGCTACACTAGAAGGACAGTATTTGGTATCTGCGCTCTGCTGAAGCCAGTT
ACCTTCGGAAAAAGAGTTGGTAGCTCTTGATCCGGCAAACAAACCACCGCTGGTAGCGGTGGTTTTTTTG
TTTGCAAGCAGCAGATTACGCGCAGAAAAAAAGGATCTCAAGAAGATCCTTTGATCTTTTCTACGGGGTC
TGACGCTCAGTGGAACGAAAACTCACGTTAAGGGATTTTGGTCATGAGATTATCAAAAAGGATCTTCACC
TAGATCCTTTTAAATTAAAAATGAAGTTTTAAATCAATCTAAAGTATATATGAGTAAACTTGGTCTGACA
GTTACCAATGCTTAATCAGTGAGGCACCTATCTCAGCGATCTGTCTATTTCGTTCATCCATAGTTGCCTG
ACTCCCCGTCGTGTAGATAACTACGATACGGGAGGGCTTACCATCTGGCCCCAGTGCTGCAATGATACCG
CGAGACCCACGCTCACCGGCTCCAGATTTATCAGCAATAAACCAGCCAGCCGGAAGGGCCGAGCGCAGAA
GTGGTCCTGCAACTTTATCCGCCTCCATCCAGTCTATTAATTGTTGCCGGGAAGCTAGAGTAAGTAGTTC
GCCAGTTAATAGTTTGCGCAACGTTGTTGCCATTGCTGCAGGCATCGTGGTGTCACGCTCGTCGTTTGGT
ATGGCTTCATTCAGCTCCGGTTCCCAACGATCAAGGCGAGTTACATGATCCCCCATGTTGTGCAAAAAAG
CGGTTAGCTCCTTCGGTCCTCCGATCGTTGTCAGAAGTAAGTTGGCCGCAGTGTTATCACTCATGGTTAT
GGCAGCACTGCATAATTCTCTTACTGTCATGCCATCCGTAAGATGCTTTTCTGTGACTGGTGAGTACTCA
ACCAAGTCATTCTGAGAATAGTGTATGCGGCGACCGAGTTGCTCTTGCCCGGCGTCAACACGGGATAATA
CCGCGCCACATAGCAGAACTTTAAAAGTGCTCATCATTGGAAAACGTTCTTCGGGGCGAAAACTCTCAAG
GATCTTACCGCTGTTGAGATCCAGTTCGATGTAACCCACTCGTGCACCCAACTGATCTTCAGCATCTTTT
ACTTTCACCAGCGTTTCTGGGTGAGCAAAAACAGGAAGGCAAAATGCCGCAAAAAAGGGAATAAGGGCGA
CACGGAAATGTTGAATACTCATACTCTTCCTTTTTCAATATTATTGAAGCATTTATCAGGGTTATTGTCT
CATGAGCGGATACATATTTGAATGTATTTAGAAAAATAAACAAATAGGGGTTCCGCG
