>Addgene plasmid #101830 | P0050::rpaA | depositor partial sequence | sequence record 192679 | P0050::rpaA sequence 3120 bps
CCTCCTAGAAGCTCATCAGCGAGATCTCTGGCAACAGGTCAGTCCGGCACTCCTTGATCAACTGCGATCG
CTTTCCCTTGAAGCAGAAGCTGATATTGAAGGTCGACTAGGAAGTATTCCAGATAACAAGTTGCGCTAGT
TGGACTTTATTACAAGCAGTTGCAATCTTCGGACGATTCTGCTGTCGCTGGTTACCGTAGAACTATTCCT
AATGCTTGCTCAATCCCTATGAGTTCACTTGTTGTTGTCGGATTTCCCAATTCGCAAGAAGCCGAAGAAG
TCCGAATCAAACTTGCTCAGCTACAGACAGAACATTTAATTGCCCTAGAAGATGCTGTTGTTGTCAGCAA
GGATTCCGAGGGCCATGTCAAACTCAATCAAGCGATTAATTTAACGGCAACTGGTGCCGTCAGCGGCGGT
TTTTGGGGCACCCTTGTCGGCTTGATCTTCCTCAATCCCTTGGCGGGTGCGGCGATCGGTGCAGCGGCTG
GTGCACTCAGCGGTTCCTTGAGCGACATTGGCATCAACGATGACTTTCTGCGCGAGGTCGGCGAAACCCT
GCAGGTCGGATCAGCCGCCCTCTGCCTCCTCATCCGCGAAGCAACCCCCGATCGCATCCTGAAAGAGTTG
CGAGTCTACGCCAAAGACGCCCGGATTCTACAAACGAACTTGAGCTTTGCCGATGAAGAAAACCTCAAGG
CAGCCCTAGAAAAAGCCAAAGCCGAAGCCCAAGCCCTGCGTCTCAATTAATCTCCAACGCTTCGATCGCT
CCTGATTACTTGAGTTGATCAAGGCTCAGATCAAGAGCGATCGCTACTTCAATACAGCTTACTTTTGGCC
GCTATCTCAACAGCAGTTCAATCCTAAGAAACTGCAGAAGCAGGGATTGAGTAATTTGATGGTTGACTGC
AGTCCTTATCAGTTGCTTCTCAACAATTATCCAACCGCAATTACGGACAGAGCACTGGACTAGCACCACT
GCTAAAACCGCAAAGCTCGGGACGCACACCGTGGAAACGGATGAAGGCACGAACCCAGTTGACATAAGCC
TGTTCGGTTCGTAAACTGTAATGCAAGTAGCGTATGCGCTCACGCAACTGGTCCAGAACCTTGACCGAAC
GCAGCGGTGGTAACGGCGCAGTGGCGGTTTTCATGGCTTGTTATGACTGTTTTTTTGTACAGTCTATGCC
TCGGGCATCCAAGCAGCAAGCGCGTTACGCCGTGGGTCGATGTTTGATGTTATGGAGCAGCAACGATGTT
ACGCAGCAGCAACGATGTTACGCAGCAGGGCAGTCGCCCTAAAACAAAGTTAGGTGGCTCAAGTATGGGC
ATCATTCGCACATGTAGGCTCGGCCCTGACCAAGTCAAATCCATGCGGGCTGCTCTTGATCTTTTCGGTC
GTGAGTTCGGAGACGTAGCCACCTACTCCCAACATCAGCCGGACTCCGATTACCTCGGGAACTTGCTCCG
TAGTAAGACATTCATCGCGCTTGCTGCCTTCGACCAAGAAGCGGTTGTTGGCGCTCTCGCGGCTTACGTT
CTGCCCAGGTTTGAGCAGCCGCGTAGTGAGATCTATATCTATGATCTCGCAGTCTCCGGCGAGCACCGGA
GGCAGGGCATTGCCACCGCGCTCATCAATCTCCTCAAGCATGAGGCCAACGCGCTTGGTGCTTATGTGAT
CTACGTGCAAGCAGATTACGGTGACGATCCCGCAGTGGCTCTCTATACAAAGTTGGGCATACGGGAAGAA
GTGATGCACTTTGATATCGACCCAAGTACCGCCACCTAACAATTCGTTCAAGCCGAGATCGGCTTCCCGG
CCGCGGAGTTGTTCGGTAAATTGTCACAACGCCGCACTAGTGGCTGCCTTTGGTTGCAATAACGGTAAAT
TTACCGTCTGTCCCGATTGTGCCAGTCACGTTAATATTCGCTGCTTTACCACTTCCAGCAGCCGTTACTT
GGCTAGCATTGCCGCAAGTTATGTTAAAGTTACCTGCACTGCTACCAATACCAAGCTGTGTACAAGACGC
ATTGGTGACGTAGTTAGGATCTAGTGTCGCCGCACTAAGGGTACGAAGAGCAGCACCGACTGCTGATTTG
CCTTCAGAGGCATAGGCTTTATCTGTTTGATCCAACAGGTTCGGTAATGCAACTGCTGCCAAGATGCCAA
CGATAATGATAACGACCAGCAACTCGACAAGGGTAAAACCTTTTTCTTCTTCACCTTGTTCGTCTTTACG
CTGGGCAAGATATTGTAGATAACGAAGACGGAGGGAGTCAGACATTCAGGAGATCCTCAGCAAGAGAGCT
GTTCTTGAAGTAACTTACCCCTACAGCAGGCTTTTATTTCAGGTTCCTGAAAATTTCCGCATGAAACCCC
GCATCCTCGTGATCGATGATGACTCAGCCATCTTGGAGCTGGTCGCCGTCAATCTGGAGATGTCTGGCTA
TGACGTACGCAAAGCTGAGGACGGCATTAAAGGTCAGGCTTTAGCTGTTCAGCTAGTTCCCGACCTGATC
ATGCTGGATCTAATGCTGCCGCGGGTTGATGGCTTTACCGTCTGTCAGCGACTGCGGCGCGATGAGCGTA
CTGCCGAAATTCCGGTGCTGATGCTGACCGCCCTCGGACAGACTCAGGATAAGGTTGAAGGCTTCAACGC
GGGTGCTGACGATTATCTGACTAAGCCCTTCGAAGTTGAAGAGATGCTGGCCCGCGTGCGTGCCTTGCTG
CAGCGCACCGATCGCATTCCCCATGCAGCCCGCCATAGCGAAATTCTCAGCTACGGTCCGCTGACCCTGA
TTCCCGAGCGGTTTGAGGCCATTTGGTTCAACCGCACGGTCAAGCTGACTCACTTGGAATTTGAGTTGTT
GCACTGCCTGTTGCAACGCCACGGCCAAACGGTTGCGCCGAGCGAAATCCTCAAAGAAGTCTGGGGCTAT
GATCCCGACGATGACATCGAGACGATTCGCGTCCACATCCGTCATCTGCGCACCAAGCTCGAGCCCGATC
CCCGGCACCCGCGCTACATCAAAACGGTCTATGGAGCGGGCTACTGCCTTGAGCTGCCGGCCGAGACGGA
ACTCCACCAACACGCCGATCAGTTTCCTTCGGCGTCCTGA
